LOCUS       Exported 4329 bp ds-DNA circular SYN 13-MAY-2021
DEFINITION  Mammalian expression plasmid for SARS-CoV-2 nsp11.
ACCESSION   .
VERSION     .
KEYWORDS    pGBW-m4133333
SOURCE      synthetic DNA construct
  ORGANISM  synthetic DNA construct
REFERENCE   1 (bases 1 to 4329)
  TITLE     SARS-CoV-2 protein Mammalian expression constructs, tagged, for
            protein expression and/or purification
REFERENCE   2 (bases 1 to 4329)
  AUTHORS   .
  TITLE     Direct Submission
  JOURNAL   Exported May 13, 2021 from SnapGene Server 1.1.58
            http://www.snapgene.com
FEATURES             Location/Qualifiers
     source          1..4329
                     /organism="synthetic DNA construct"
                     /mol_type="other DNA"
     CDS             47..67
                     /codon_start=1
                     /product="tobacco etch virus (TEV) protease recognition and
                     cleavage site"
                     /label=TEV site
                     /translation="ENLYFQS"
     CDS             68..145
                     /codon_start=1
                     /product="calmodulin-binding peptide"
                     /label=CBP
                     /note="derived from skeletal muscle myosin light chain
                     kinase; binds calmodulin with nanomolar affinity in the
                     presence of calcium"
                     /translation="KRRWKKNFIAVSAANRFKKISSSGAL"
     polyA_signal    198..319
                     /label=SV40 poly(A) signal
                     /note="SV40 polyadenylation signal"
     primer_bind     complement(209..228)
                     /label=EBV-rev
                     /note="SV40 polyA terminator, reverse primer"
     primer_bind     263..282
                     /label=SV40pA-R
                     /note="SV40 polyA, reverse primer"
     terminator      434..480
                     /label=T7 terminator
                     /note="transcription terminator for bacteriophage T7 RNA
                     polymerase"
     terminator      510..646
                     /label=rrnG terminator
                     /note="transcription terminator from the E. coli ribosomal
                     RNA rrnG operon (Albrechtsen et al., 1991)"
     misc_feature    691..762
                     /label=3' beta-globin insulator
                     /note="insulator downstream of the human beta-globin locus
                     (Farrell et al., 2002)"
     rep_origin      complement(988..1576)
                     /direction=LEFT
                     /label=ori
                     /note="high-copy-number ColE1/pMB1/pBR322/pUC origin of
                     replication"
     primer_bind     complement(1068..1087)
                     /label=pBR322ori-F
                     /note="pBR322 origin, forward primer"
     CDS             2322..3182
                     /codon_start=1
                     /gene="bla"
                     /product="beta-lactamase"
                     /label=AmpR
                     /note="confers resistance to ampicillin, carbenicillin, and
                     related antibiotics"
                     /translation="MSIQHFRVALIPFFAAFCLPVFAHPETLVKVKDAEDQLGARVGYI
                     ELDLNSGKILESFRPEERFPMMSTFKVLLCGAVLSRIDAGQEQLGRRIHYSQNDLVEYS
                     PVTEKHLTDGMTVRELCSAAITMSDNTAANLLLTTIGGPKELTAFLHNMGDHVTRLDRW
                     EPELNEAIPNDERDTTMPVAMATTLRKLLTGELLTLASRQQLIDWMEADKVAGPLLRSA
                     LPAGWFIADKSGAGERGSRGIIAALGPDGKPSRIVVIYTTGSQATMDERNRQIAEIGAS
                     LIKHW"
     primer_bind     complement(2540..2559)
                     /label=Amp-R
                     /note="Ampicillin resistance gene, reverse primer"
     terminator      3195..3331
                     /label=rrnG terminator
                     /note="transcription terminator from the E. coli ribosomal
                     RNA rrnG operon (Albrechtsen et al., 1991)"
     misc_feature    3483..3554
                     /label=5' beta-globin insulator
                     /note="insulator upstream of the human beta-globin locus
                     (Farrell et al., 2002)"
     terminator      3559..3605
                     /label=T7 terminator
                     /note="transcription terminator for bacteriophage T7 RNA
                     polymerase"
     polyA_signal    3623..3671
                     /note="synthetic polyadenylation signal"
     enhancer        3752..4055
                     /label=CMV enhancer
                     /note="human cytomegalovirus immediate early enhancer"
     promoter        4057..4259
                     /label=CMV promoter
                     /note="human cytomegalovirus (CMV) immediate early
                     promoter"
     primer_bind     4210..4230
                     /label=CMV-F
                     /note="Human CMV immediate early promoter, forward primer"
ORIGIN
        1 caccatgagt gccgatgctc agtcctttct caacggtttc gcagtggaaa acctttactt
       61 tcagtcgaag aggcgatgga aaaagaattt tatcgcggtg agtgcagcca acagattcaa
      121 aaagatatcc tcgtctggtg ccctctaagc tagcttgact gactgagata cagcgtacct
      181 tcagctcaca gacatgataa gatacattga tgagtttgga caaaccacaa ctagaatgca
      241 gtgaaaaaaa tgctttattt gtgaaatttg tgatgctatt gctttatttg taaccattat
      301 aagctgcaat aaacaagtta acaacaacaa ttgcattcat tttatgtttc aggttcaggg
      361 ggaggtgtgg gaggtttttt aaagcaagta aaacctctac aaatgtggta ttggcccatc
      421 tctatcggta tcgtagcata accccttggg gcctctaaac gggtcttgag gggttttttg
      481 tgcccctcgg gccggattgc tatctaccgg cattggcgca gaaaaaaatg cctgatgcga
      541 cgctgcgcgt cttatactcc cacatatgcc agattcagca acggatacgg cttccccaac
      601 ttgcccactt ccatacgtgt cctccttacc agaaatttat ccttaaggtc gtcagctatc
      661 ctgcaggcga tctctcgatt tcgatcaaga cattccttta atggtctttt ctggacacca
      721 ctaggggtca gaagtagttc atcaaacttt cttccctccc taatctcatt ggttaccttg
      781 ggctatcgaa acttaattaa ccagtcaagt cagctacttg gcgagatcga cttgtctggg
      841 tttcgactac gctcagaatt gcgtcagtca agttcgatct ggtccttgct attgcacccg
      901 ttctccgatt acgagtttca tttaaatcat gtgagcaaaa ggccagcaaa aggccaggaa
      961 ccgtaaaaag gccgcgttgc tggcgttttt ccataggctc cgcccccctg acgagcatca
     1021 caaaaatcga cgctcaagtc agaggtggcg aaacccgaca ggactataaa gataccaggc
     1081 gtttccccct ggaagctccc tcgtgcgctc tcctgttccg accctgccgc ttaccggata
     1141 cctgtccgcc tttctccctt cgggaagcgt ggcgctttct catagctcac gctgtaggta
     1201 tctcagttcg gtgtaggtcg ttcgctccaa gctgggctgt gtgcacgaac cccccgttca
     1261 gcccgaccgc tgcgccttat ccggtaacta tcgtcttgag tccaacccgg taagacacga
     1321 cttatcgcca ctggcagcag ccactggtaa caggattagc agagcgaggt atgtaggcgg
     1381 tgctacagag ttcttgaagt ggtggcctaa ctacggctac actagaagaa cagtatttgg
     1441 tatctgcgct ctgctgaagc cagttacctt cggaaaaaga gttggtagct cttgatccgg
     1501 caaacaaacc accgctggta gcggtggttt ttttgtttgc aagcagcaga ttacgcgcag
     1561 aaaaaaagga tctcaagaag atcctttgat cttttctacg gggtctgacg ctcagtggaa
     1621 cgaaaactca cgttaaggga ttttggtcat gagattatca aaaaggatct tcacctagat
     1681 ccttttaaat taaaaatgaa gttttaaatc aatctaaagt atatatgagt aaacttggtc
     1741 tgacagttac caatgcttaa tcagtgaggc acctatctca gcgatctgtc tatttcgttc
     1801 atccatagtt gcatttaaat ttccgaactc tccaaggccc tcgtcggaaa atcttcaaac
     1861 ctttcgtccg atccatcttg caggctacct ctcgaacgaa ctatcgcaag tctcttggcc
     1921 ggccttgcgc cttggctatt gcttggcagc gcctatcgcc aggtattact ccaatcccga
     1981 atatccgaga tcgggatcac ccgagagaag ttcaacctac atcctcaatc ccgatctatc
     2041 cgagatccga ggaatatcga aatcggggcg cgcctggtgt accgagaacg atcctctcag
     2101 tgcgagtctc gacgatccat atcgttgctt ggcagtcagc cagtcggaat ccagcttggg
     2161 acccaggaag tccaatcgtc agatattgta ctcaagcctg gtcacggcag cgtaccgatc
     2221 tgtttaaacc tagatattga tagtctgatc ggtcaacgta taatcgagtc ctagcttttg
     2281 caaacatcta tcaagagaca ggatcagcag gaggctttcg catgagtatt caacatttcc
     2341 gtgtcgccct tattcccttt tttgcggcat tttgccttcc tgtttttgct cacccagaaa
     2401 cgctggtgaa agtaaaagat gctgaagatc agttgggtgc gcgagtgggt tacatcgaac
     2461 tggatctcaa cagcggtaag atccttgaga gttttcgccc cgaagaacgc tttccaatga
     2521 tgagcacttt taaagttctg ctatgtggcg cggtattatc ccgtattgac gccgggcaag
     2581 agcaactcgg tcgccgcata cactattctc agaatgactt ggttgagtat tcaccagtca
     2641 cagaaaagca tcttacggat ggcatgacag taagagaatt atgcagtgct gccataacca
     2701 tgagtgataa cactgcggcc aacttacttc tgacaacgat tggaggaccg aaggagctaa
     2761 ccgctttttt gcacaacatg ggggatcatg taactcgcct tgatcgttgg gaaccggagc
     2821 tgaatgaagc cataccaaac gacgagcgtg acaccacgat gcctgtagca atggcaacaa
     2881 ccttgcgtaa actattaact ggcgaactac ttactctagc ttcccggcaa cagttgatag
     2941 actggatgga ggcggataaa gttgcaggac cacttctgcg ctcggccctt ccggctggct
     3001 ggtttattgc tgataaatct ggagccggtg agcgtgggtc tcgcggtatc attgcagcac
     3061 tggggccaga tggtaagccc tcccgtatcg tagttatcta cacgacgggg agtcaggcaa
     3121 ctatggatga acgaaataga cagatcgctg agataggtgc ctcactgatt aagcattggt
     3181 aaccgattct aggtgcattg gcgcagaaaa aaatgcctga tgcgacgctg cgcgtcttat
     3241 actcccacat atgccagatt cagcaacgga tacggcttcc ccaacttgcc cacttccata
     3301 cgtgtcctcc ttaccagaaa tttatcctta agatcccgaa tcgtttaaac tcgactctgg
     3361 ctctatcgaa tctccgtcgt ttcgagctta cgcgaacagc cgtggcgctc atttgctcgt
     3421 cgggcatcga atctcgtcag ctatcgtcag cttacctttt tggcagcgat cgcggctccc
     3481 gacatcttgg accattagct ccacaggtat cttcttccct ctagtggtca taacagcagc
     3541 ttcagctacc tctcaattca aaaaacccct caagacccgt ttagaggccc caaggggtta
     3601 tgctatcaat cgttgcgtta cacacacaaa aaaccaacac acatccatct tcgatggata
     3661 gcgattttat tatctaactg ctgatcgagt gtagccagat ctagtaatca attacggggt
     3721 cattagttca tagcccatat atggagttcc gcgttacata acttacggta aatggcccgc
     3781 ctggctgacc gcccaacgac ccccgcccat tgacgtcaat aatgacgtat gttcccatag
     3841 taacgccaat agggactttc cattgacgtc aatgggtgga gtatttacgg taaactgccc
     3901 acttggcagt acatcaagtg tatcatatgc caagtacgcc ccctattgac gtcaatgacg
     3961 gtaaatggcc cgcctggcat tatgcccagt acatgacctt atgggacttt cctacttggc
     4021 agtacatcta cgtattagtc atcgctatta ccatgctgat gcggttttgg cagtacatca
     4081 atgggcgtgg atagcggttt gactcacggg gatttccaag tctccacccc attgacgtca
     4141 atgggagttt gttttggcac caaaatcaac gggactttcc aaaatgtcgt aacaactccg
     4201 ccccattgac gcaaatgggc ggtaggcgtg tacggtggga ggtctatata agcagagctg
     4261 gtttagtgaa ccgtcagatc agatctttgt cgatcctacc atccactcga cacacccgcc
     4321 agcggccgc
//
