[The description below was written by a language model from this plasmid's Addgene catalogue record and the feature table of its GenBank file.]
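Description:
pGBW-m4133333 is a mammalian expression plasmid built on the pTwist_CMV_6 backbone for producing SARS-CoV-2 nsp11, the very short peptide encoded within the ORF1ab gene. The plasmid is a 4,329 bp circular synthetic construct. It is propagated in E. coli through a high-copy ColE1/pUC-type origin of replication and selected with ampicillin via the beta-lactamase (AmpR) gene. No mammalian selection marker or viral origin is annotated, which suggests it is suited to transient transfection rather than stable line selection.

The expression cassette is driven by the human cytomegalovirus immediate-early enhancer and promoter, which sit at the end of the numbered sequence and read across the plasmid origin into the wild-type nsp11 insert, listed as only 38 bp. The insert itself is not annotated in the feature table, but it would occupy the short region just ahead of the first annotated features. Directly downstream and supplied by the backbone are a tobacco etch virus (TEV) protease recognition site followed by a calmodulin-binding peptide (CBP). This gives a C-terminal affinity tag that binds calmodulin in the presence of calcium and can be removed by TEV cleavage after purification. An SV40 polyadenylation signal terminates the transcript.

The cassette is insulated from the bacterial portion of the plasmid. T7 and rrnG transcription terminators and 5' and 3' beta-globin insulator elements flank it on both sides, and a synthetic poly(A) signal upstream of the CMV enhancer limits read-through transcription. The plasmid belongs to a series of tagged SARS-CoV-2 protein constructs intended for mammalian protein expression and/or purification.
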