Addgene plasmid #153690: pGBW-m4133333
Purpose: Mammalian expression plasmid for SARS-CoV-2 nsp11
Depositing lab: Ginkgo Bioworks & Benjie Chen. Depositing organization: Ginkgo Bioworks.
Backbone
  Vector backbone: pTwist_CMV_6
  Backbone size w/o insert (bp): 4180
  Vector type: Mammalian Expression
Growth in bacteria
  Bacterial resistance: Ampicillin, 100 μg/mL
  Growth temperature: 37°C
  Growth strain: DH5alpha
  Copy number: High Copy
Gene/Insert
  Gene/Insert name: SARS-CoV-2 nsp11
  Species: Severe acute respiratory syndrome coronavirus 2
  Insert size (bp): 38
  Mutation: wt
  Entrez Gene: ORF1ab (a.k.a. GU280_gp01)
  Promoter: CMV
  Tag / fusion protein: Cleavable TEV;CBP (C terminal on backbone)
  Cloning method: Unknown
Resource information
  A portion of this plasmid was derived from a plasmid made by: GinkgoBioworks
Depositor comments: NCBI reference sequence: 43740578
How to cite: pGBW-m4133333 was a gift from Ginkgo Bioworks & Benjie Chen (Addgene plasmid # 153690 ; http://n2t.net/addgene:153690 ; RRID:Addgene_153690)
